>Addgene plasmid #230211 | AiP12431 - pAAV-AiE0483m-minBG-SYFP2-WPRE3-BGHpA (Alias: CN2431) | addgene full sequence | sequence record 470466 | Addgene NGS Result
TTGATTTAAAACTTCATTTTTAATTTAAAAGGATCTAGGTGAAGATCCTTTTTGATAATCTCATGACCAA
AATCCCTTAACGTGAGTTTTCGTTCCACTGAGCGTCAGACCCCGTAGAAAAGATCAAAGGATCTTCTTGA
GATCCTTTTTTTCTGCGCGTAATCTGCTGCTTGCAAACAAAAAAACCACCGCTACCAGCGGTGGTTTGTT
TGCCGGATCAAGAGCTACCAACTCTTTTTCCGAAGGTAACTGGCTTCAGCAGAGCGCAGATACCAAATAC
TGTTCTTCTAGTGTAGCCGTAGTTAGGCCACCACTTCAAGAACTCTGTAGCACCGCCTACATACCTCGCT
CTGCTAATCCTGTTACCAGTGGCTGCTGCCAGTGGCGATAAGTCGTGTCTTACCGGGTTGGACTCAAGAC
GATAGTTACCGGATAAGGCGCAGCGGTCGGGCTGAACGGGGGGTTCGTGCACACAGCCCAGCTTGGAGCG
AACGACCTACACCGAACTGAGATACCTACAGCGTGAGCTATGAGAAAGCGCCACGCTTCCCGAAGGGAGA
AAGGCGGACAGGTATCCGGTAAGCGGCAGGGTCGGAACAGGAGAGCGCACGAGGGAGCTTCCAGGGGGAA
ACGCCTGGTATCTTTATAGTCCTGTCGGGTTTCGCCACCTCTGACTTGAGCGTCGATTTTTGTGATGCTC
GTCAGGGGGGCGGAGCCTATGGAAAAACGCCAGCAACGCGGCCTTTTTACGGTTCCTGGCCTTTTGCTGG
CCTTTTGCTCACATGTCCTGCAGGCAGCTGCGCGCTCGCTCGCTCACTGAGGCCGCCCGGGCGTCGGGCG
ACCTTTGGTCGCCCGGCCTCAGTGAGCGAGCGAGCGCGCAGAGAGGGAGTGGCCAACTCCATCACTAGGG
GTTCCTGCGGCCGCACGCGTGTGGAGGTTGGGTGTTTCCATCACCTGGCTAACAGAGATCACAATCTCCT
TTTGTTCATCTTAGGGATAAGGTTTGTCCATAGCTCGACTTGTCTGGATTTCTCTGTCCATCACATGCCT
ATGTACGCTCCCCACACCTCTCTCCTAGTGGCTCCTTGGTTTAAAATGCCCCAGATCTGCAGCTCACAGA
AGAACATTTGGCTACTCCCGTTTTTAATCTACTACTTCTGTAATGGGGCTCGGGAGCTGGGCTGGGTCCC
CCGAACCTGTGGGCAGCTGGCAGCCTGACCCTGGGCTGAGTACCAGGCATGGGGAGGCCAGAAGGAAGGG
GCAGATTGAGCCAGAGAGGTAAGACTGCAGAGAGCCAAATAGGAGGGGAGGAGGCCAGAGCCTGAGGGTC
CAGATGGGGCTGGCTGGGCACAGGAGGGCATCTGATGCAATCCGCCAGGAGAGATGCCAGCCGGCCGGGT
GCTGCAGAGGCTCTGTTCTTGAAGAGTCTAGTGCCTGCTCTATTAATTCTGGCTCTGTGGGAATTGGGGA
AGATTTCCCTATGAGGTCTCCTGAGCCCCAGCAACCTCCCCAAAGGCCTTAGCTCATAAAAGCACCTGTG
TCTGAACAAGCAGGGGGTGGGGACATAGAACACCTGGGTTGGTGGCTGCCTGGGGAAGGGCAAGCTGAAG
TATCTTGTCAGTATAAACACAGTACCTCAGCCCTGCGAGCTCGGGCTGGGCATAAAAGTCAGGGCAGAGC
CATCTATTGCTTACATTTGCTTCTGGGATCCAGATCTTTCGAAGCTAGCGCTACCGGTCGCCACCATGGT
GAGCAAGGGCGAGGAGCTGTTCACCGGGGTGGTGCCCATCCTGGTCGAGCTGGACGGCGACGTAAACGGC
CACAAGTTCAGCGTGTCCGGCGAGGGCGAGGGCGATGCCACCTACGGCAAGCTGACCCTGAAGCTGATCT
GCACCACCGGCAAGCTGCCCGTGCCCTGGCCCACCCTCGTGACCACCCTGGGCTACGGCGTGCAGTGCTT
CGCCCGCTACCCCGACCACATGAAGCAGCACGACTTCTTCAAGTCCGCCATGCCCGAAGGCTACGTCCAG
GAGCGCACCATCTTCTTCAAGGACGACGGCAACTACAAGACCCGCGCCGAGGTGAAGTTCGAGGGCGACA
CCCTGGTGAACCGCATCGAGCTGAAGGGCATCGACTTCAAGGAGGACGGCAACATCCTGGGGCACAAGCT
GGAGTACAACTACAACAGCCACAACGTCTATATCACCGCCGACAAGCAGAAGAACGGCATCAAGGCCAAC
TTCAAGATCCGCCACAACATCGAGGACGGCGGCGTGCAGCTCGCCGACCACTACCAGCAGAACACCCCCA
TCGGCGACGGCCCCGTGCTGCTGCCCGACAACCACTACCTGAGCTACCAGTCCAAGCTGAGCAAAGACCC
CAACGAGAAGCGCGATCACATGGTCCTGCTGGAGTTCGTGACCGCCGCCGGGATCACTCTCGGCATGGAC
GAGCTGTACAAGTAAGTCGACGGCGCGCCGCGGCCGCGAATTCGATATCATAATCAACCTCTGGATTACA
AAATTTGTGAAAGATTGACTGGTATTCTTAACTATGTTGCTCCTTTTACGCTATGTGGATACGCTGCTTT
AATGCCTTTGTATCATGCTATTGCTTCCCGTATGGCTTTCATTTTCTCCTCCTTGTATAAATCCTGGTTA
GTTCTTGCCACGGCGGAACTCATCGCCGCCTGCCTTGCCCGCTGCTGGACAGGGGCTCGGCTGTTGGGCA
CTGACAATTCCGTGGCTCGAGAGATCTTCGACTGTGCCTTCTAGTTGCCAGCCATCTGTTGTTTGCCCCT
CCCCCGTGCCTTCCTTGACCCTGGAAGGTGCCACTCCCACTGTCCTTTCCTAATAAAATGAGGAAATTGC
ATCGCATTGTCTGAGTAGGTGTCATTCTATTCTGGGGGGTGGGGTGGGGCAGGACAGCAAGGGGGAGGAT
TGGGAAGACAATAGCAGGCATGAGATCTCACGTGCGGACCGAGCGGCCGCAGGAACCCCTAGTGATGGAG
TTGGCCACTCCCTCTCTGCGCGCTCGCTCGCTCACTGAGGCCGGGCGACCAAAGGTCGCCCGACGCCCGG
GCTTTGCCCGGGCGGCCTCAGTGAGCGAGCGAGCGCGCAGCTGCCTGCAGGGGCGCCTGATGCGGTATTT
TCTCCTTACGCATCTGTGCGGTATTTCACACCGCATA
[95 nt withheld, positions 3188-3282]
T
[46 nt withheld, positions 3284-3329]
C
[141 nt withheld, positions 3331-3471]
CCTTTGACGTTGGAGTCCACGTTCTTT
[37 nt withheld, positions 3499-3535]
ACTCTATCTCGGGCTATTCTTTTGATTTATAAGGGATTTTGCCGATTTCGGTCTATTGGTTAAAAAATGA
GCTGATTTAACAAAAATTTAACGCGAATTTTAACAAAATATTAACGTTTACAATTTTATGGTGCACTCTC
AGTACAATCTGCTCTGATGCCGCATAGTTAAGCCAGCCCCGACACCCGCCAACACCCGCTGACGCGCCCT
GACGGGCTTGTCTGCTCCCGGCATCCGCTTACAGACAAGCTGTGACCGTCTCCGGGAGCTGCATGTGTCA
GAGGTTTTCACCGTCATCACCGAAACGCGCGAGACGAAAGGGCCTCGTGATACGCCTATTTTTATAGGTT
AATGTCATGATAATAATGGTTTCTTAGACGTCAGGTGGCACTTTTCGGGGAAATGTGCGCGGAACCCCTA
TTTGTTTATTTTTCTAAATACATTCAAATATGTATCCGCTCATGAGACAATAACCCTGATAAATGCTTCA
ATAATATTGAAAAAGGAAGAGTATGAGTATTCAACATTTCCGTGTCGCCCTTATTCCCTTTTTTGCGGCA
TTTTGCCTTCCTGTTTTTGCTCACCCAGAAACGCTGGTGAAAGTAAAAGATGCTGAAGATCAGTTGGGTG
CACGAGTGGGTTACATCGAACTGGATCTCAACAGCGGTAAGATCCTTGAGAGTTTTCGCCCCGAAGAACG
TTTTCCAATGATGAGCACTTTTAAAGTTCTGCTATGTGGCGCGGTATTATCCCGTATTGACGCCGGGCAA
GAGCAACTCGGTCGCCGCATACACTATTCTCAGAATGACTTGGTTGAGTACTCACCAGTCACAGAAAAGC
ATCTTACGGATGGCATGACAGTAAGAGAATTATGCAGTGCTGCCATAACCATGAGTGATAACACTGCGGC
CAACTTACTTCTGACAACGATCGGAGGACCGAAGGAGCTAACCGCTTTTTTGCACAACATGGGGGATCAT
GTAACTCGCCTTGATCGTTGGGAACCGGAGCTGAATGAAGCCATACCAAACGACGAGCGTGACACCACGA
TGCCTGTAGCAATGGCAACAACGTTGCGCAAACTATTAACTGGCGAACTACTTACTCTAGCTTCCCGGCA
ACAATTAATAGACTGGATGGAGGCGGATAAAGTTGCAGGACCACTTCTGCGCTCGGCCCTTCCGGCTGGC
TGGTTTATTGCTGATAAATCTGGAGCCGGTGAGCGTGGGTCTCGCGGTATCATTGCAGCACTGGGGCCAG
ATGGTAAGCCCTCCCGTATCGTAGTTATCTACACGACGGGGAGTCAGGCAACTATGGATGAACGAAATAG
ACAGATCGCTGAGATAGGTGCCTCACTGATTAAGCATTGGTAACTGTCAGACCAAGTTTACTCATATATA
CTTTAGA
Features (pLannotate 1.2.2; 14 found; start..end, strand, type, name):
    137..725     +  rep_origin     ori: high-copy-number ColE1/pMB1/pBR322/pUC origin of replication
    798..825     +  repeat_region  AAV2 ITR (fragment): inverted terminal repeat of adeno-associated virus serotype 2 inverted
    854..881     +  repeat_region  AAV2 ITR (fragment): inverted terminal repeat of adeno-associated virus serotype 2 inverted
   1746..2462    +  CDS            SYFP2: SYFP2 is a basic (constitutively fluorescent) yellow fluorescent protein published in 2006, derived from Aequorea victoria. It is reported to be a very rapidly-maturing monomer with moderate acid sensitivity.
   2502..2659    +  misc_feature   WPRE (fragment): woodchuck hepatitis virus posttranscriptional regulatory element
   2665..2745    +  misc_feature   WPRE (fragment): woodchuck hepatitis virus posttranscriptional regulatory element
   2762..2873    +  polyA_signal   bGH poly(A) signal: bovine growth hormone polyadenylation signal
   2991..3131    +  repeat_region  AAV2 ITR: inverted terminal repeat of adeno-associated virus serotype 2 inverted
   3136..3187    -  misc_feature   bom (fragment): basis of mobility region from pBR322
   3206..3661    +  rep_origin     f1 ori (sequence partly withheld): f1 bacteriophage origin of replication; arrow indicates direction of (+) strand synthesis
   3662..3711    -  misc_feature   bom (fragment): basis of mobility region from pBR322
   3813..3848    -  CDS            rop (fragment): Rop protein, which maintains plasmids at low copy number; rop
   3943..4047    +  promoter       AmpR promoter: bla
   4048..4908    +  CDS            AmpR: β-lactamase; bla; confers resistance to ampicillin, carbenicillin, and related antibiotics
