[The description below was written by a language model from this plasmid's Addgene catalogue record and pLannotate feature annotations shown in this document.]
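Description:
AiP12431 - pAAV-AiE0483m-minBG-SYFP2-WPRE3-BGHpA (alias CN2431) is a 4,942-nt AAV transfer plasmid built on a pAAV2 backbone. It is used to package a recombinant adeno-associated virus genome that reports the activity of a candidate brain cell-type enhancer. In bacteria it replicates from a high-copy ColE1/pUC-type origin and is selected with ampicillin through the bla (AmpR) gene and its own promoter. An f1 phage origin is also present, along with short remnants of the pBR322 bom and rop regions. The annotation finds one complete AAV2 inverted terminal repeat downstream of the cassette. The upstream repeat is detected only as two short fragments, so the record does not establish whether the left ITR is intact.

Between the ITRs, the enhancer AiE0483m sits upstream of the minimal beta-globin promoter (minBG). This promoter has little activity on its own, so transcription depends on the enhancer. Neither element was annotated by the automated feature caller. They presumably occupy the unannotated stretch between the left ITR fragments and the reporter, and their presence is known from the construct name and catalogue fields. The reporter is SYFP2, a rapidly maturing monomeric yellow fluorescent protein derived from Aequorea victoria. It is followed by WPRE3, a shortened woodchuck hepatitis virus posttranscriptional element that appears in the table as two WPRE fragments and boosts transcript expression. A bovine growth hormone polyadenylation signal ends the cassette.

The stated purpose is to drive AAV-mediated transgene expression in specific populations of brain cells. The plasmid belongs to a larger collection of enhancer AAVs for genetic access to cortical cell types. The record does not state which cell population AiE0483m targets.
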