Addgene plasmid #230211: AiP12431 - pAAV-AiE0483m-minBG-SYFP2-WPRE3-BGHpA (Alias: CN2431)
Purpose: AiE0483m is an enhancer sequence, designed to drive AAV-mediated transgene expression in specific populations of brain cells
Depositing lab: Allen Institute for Brain Science & Boaz Levi. Depositing organization: Allen Institute. Publication: A suite of enhancer AAVs and transgenic mouse lines for genetic access to cortical cell types. Ben-Simon Y, Hooper M, Narayan S, Daigle TL, Dwivedi D, Way SW, Oster A, Stafford DA, Mich JK, Taormina MJ, Martinez RA, Opitz-Araya X, Roth JR, Alexander JR, Allen S, Amster A, Arbuckle J, Ayala A, Baker PM, Bakken TE, Barcelli T, Barta S, Bendrick J, Bertagnolli D, Bielstein C, Bishwakarma P, Bowlus J, Boyer G, Brouner K, Casian B, Casper T, Chakka AB, Chakrabarty R, Chance RK, Chavan S, Clark M, Colbert K, Collman F, Daniel S, Departee M, DiValentin P, Donadio N, Dotson N, Egdorf T, Fliss T, Gabitto M, Garcia J, Gary A, Gasperini M, Gloe J, Goldy J, Gore BB, Graybuck L, Greisman N, Haeseleer F, Halterman C, Haradon Z, Hastings SD, Helback O, Ho W, Hockemeyer D, Huang C, Huff S, Hunker A, Johansen N, Jones D, Juneau Z, Kalmbach B, Kannan M, Khem S, Kussick E, Kutsal R, Larsen R, Lee C, Lee AY, Leibly M, Lenz GH, Li S, Liang E, Lusk N, Madigan Z, Malloy J, Malone J, McCue R, Melchor J, Mollenkopf T, Moosman S, Morin E, Newman D, Ng L, Ngo K, Omstead V, Otto S, Oyama A, Pena N, Pham T, Phillips E, Pom CA, Potekhina L, Ransford S, Ray PL, Rette D, Reynoldson C, Rimorin C, Rocha D, Ruiz A, Sanchez REA, Sawyer L, Sedeno-Cortes A, Sevigny JP, Shapovalova N, Shepard N, Shulga L, Sigler AR, Siverts L, Soliman S, Somasundaram S, Staats B, Stewart K, Szelenyi E, Tieu M, Trader C, Tran A, van Velthoven CTJ, Walker M, Wang Y, Weed N, Wirthlin M, Wood T, Wynalda B, Yao Z, Zhou T, Ariza J, Dee N, Reding M, Ronellenfitch K, Mufti S, Sunkin SM, Smith KA, Esposito L, Waters J, Thyagarajan B, Yao S, Lein ES, Zeng H, Levi BP, Ngai J, Ting JT, Tasic B. Cell. 2025 May 16:S0092-8674(25)00513-6. doi: 10.1016/j.cell.2025.05.002. PubMed 40403729.
Backbone
  Vector backbone: pAAV2
  Vector type: AAV
Growth in bacteria
  Bacterial resistance: Ampicillin, 100 μg/mL
  Growth temperature: 37°C
  Growth strain: NEB Stable
  Copy number: High Copy
Gene/Insert
  Gene/Insert name: SYFP2
  Species: Synthetic
  Promoter: minBG
  Cloning method: Gibson Cloning
Terms and licenses: Academic/Nonprofit Terms; Industry Terms: Not Available to Industry
How to cite: AiP12431 - pAAV-AiE0483m-minBG-SYFP2-WPRE3-BGHpA (Alias: CN2431) was a gift from Allen Institute for Brain Science & Boaz Levi (Addgene plasmid # 230211 ; http://n2t.net/addgene:230211 ; RRID:Addgene_230211)
